Addgene plasmid #180283: pYTK-DN2
Purpose: Spacer cassette (TU3)
Depositing lab: Andreas Milias-Argeitis. Depositing organization: University of Groningen. Publication: A user-friendly and streamlined protocol for CRISPR/Cas9 genome editing in budding yeast. Novarina D, Koutsoumpa A, Milias-Argeitis A. STAR Protoc. 2022 Jun 10;3(2):101358. doi: 10.1016/j.xpro.2022.101358. eCollection 2022 Jun 17. PubMed 35712010.
Backbone
  Vector backbone: pYTK095
  Backbone size w/o insert (bp): 1874
  Total vector size (bp): 2278
  Vector type: Bacterial Expression
Growth in bacteria
  Bacterial resistance: Ampicillin, 100 μg/mL
  Growth temperature: 37°C
  Growth strain: DH5alpha
  Copy number: High Copy
Gene/Insert
  Gene/Insert name: ConL2 - Spacer - ConRE
  Species: Synthetic
  Insert size (bp): 404
  Cloning method: Restriction Enzyme; 5′ cloning site BsmBI (destroyed during cloning); 3′ cloning site BsmBI (destroyed during cloning)
  Sequencing primers: 5′ ataaatcgcagccaagtgag; 3′ tggactgttgtgatatgcc
Resource information
  A portion of this plasmid was derived from a plasmid made by: A Highly-characterized Yeast Toolkit for Modular, Multi-part Assembly. Lee ME, DeLoache, WC A, Cervantes B, Dueber, JE. ACS Synthetic Biology 2015 DOI: 10.1021/sb500366v
Terms and licenses: Academic/Nonprofit Terms; Industry Terms: Not Available to Industry
Depositor comments: This plasmid was obtained via Golden Gate assembly of plasmids: pYTK004 + pYTK048 + pYTK072 + pYTK095
How to cite: pYTK-DN2 was a gift from Andreas Milias-Argeitis (Addgene plasmid # 180283 ; http://n2t.net/addgene:180283 ; RRID:Addgene_180283)
