[The description below was written by a language model from this plasmid's Addgene catalogue record and pLannotate feature annotations shown in this document.]
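Description:
pYTK-DN2 is a small (about 2.3 kb) high-copy E. coli plasmid built on the pYTK095 backbone of the modular Yeast Toolkit (YTK/MoClo) Golden Gate system. It is propagated through a ColE1/pUC-type origin of replication and selected with ampicillin via a β-lactamase gene driven by its native bla promoter. These three elements are the only features picked up by automated annotation. Although it is catalogued as a bacterial expression vector, the record describes no expressed gene; the plasmid functions as an assembly intermediate rather than an expression construct.

The payload is a 404 bp synthetic insert, ConL2 – Spacer – ConRE, which is not annotated in the feature table. According to the depositor, it was made by Golden Gate assembly of pYTK004, pYTK048 and pYTK072 into pYTK095, and the listed BsmBI cloning sites were destroyed during cloning. In the toolkit's logic, ConL and ConR connector parts flank each transcriptional-unit cassette and define the overhangs that set its position and order when several cassettes are joined into a multigene plasmid. Here the connectors enclose a non-coding spacer in place of a promoter–gene–terminator unit, giving a "dummy" cassette for the third transcriptional-unit slot (TU3). The left connector links it to the preceding cassette, and ConRE is the terminal right connector that closes the assembly.

The plasmid was deposited with a streamlined CRISPR/Cas9 genome-editing workflow for budding yeast. Its stated purpose as a spacer cassette suggests it is used to fill an unused position in multi-cassette assemblies, though the record does not detail the exact downstream constructs.
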