Features (pLannotate 1.2.2; 3 found; start..end, strand, type, name):
    264..1124    -  CDS            AmpR: β-lactamase; bla; confers resistance to ampicillin, carbenicillin, and related antibiotics
   1125..1229    -  promoter       AmpR promoter: bla
   1332..1920    +  rep_origin     ori: high-copy-number ColE1/pMB1/pBR322/pUC origin of replication
>Addgene plasmid #180283 | pYTK-DN2 | addgene full sequence | sequence record 356076 | Addgene NGS Result
AAATCTGCTCGTCAGTGGTGCTCACACTGACGAATCATGTACAGATCATACCGATGACTGCCTGGCGACT
CACAACTAAGCAAGACAGCCGGAACCAGCGCCGGCGAACACCACTGCATATATGGCATATCACAACAGTC
CAACTAGTGCACTGCAGTACAGCGGCCGCGATTATCAAAAAGGATCTTCACCTAGATCCTTTTAAATTAA
AAATGAAGTTTTAAATCAATCTAAAGTATATATGAGTAAACTTGGTCTGACAGTTACCAATGCTTAATCA
GTGAGGCACCTATCTCAGCGATCTGTCTATTTCGTTCATCCATAGTTGCCTGACTCCCCGTCGTGTAGAT
AACTACGATACGGGAGGGCTTACCATCTGGCCCCAGTGCTGCAATGATACCGCGGGACCCACGCTCACCG
GCTCCAGATTTATCAGCAATAAACCAGCCAGCCGGAAGGGCCGAGCGCAGAAGTGGTCCTGCAACTTTAT
CCGCCTCCATCCAGTCTATTAATTGTTGCCGGGAAGCTAGAGTAAGTAGTTCGCCAGTTAATAGTTTGCG
CAACGTTGTTGCCATTGCTACAGGCATCGTGGTGTCACGCTCGTCGTTTGGTATGGCTTCATTCAGCTCC
GGTTCCCAACGATCAAGGCGAGTTACATGATCCCCCATGTTGTGCAAAAAAGCGGTTAGCTCCTTCGGTC
CTCCGATCGTTGTCAGAAGTAAGTTGGCCGCAGTGTTATCACTCATGGTTATGGCAGCACTGCATAATTC
TCTTACTGTCATGCCATCCGTAAGATGCTTTTCTGTGACTGGTGAGTACTCAACCAAGTCATTCTGAGAA
TAGTGTATGCGGCGACCGAGTTGCTCTTGCCCGGCGTCAATACGGGATAATACCGCGCCACATAGCAGAA
CTTTAAAAGTGCTCATCATTGGAAAACGTTCTTCGGGGCGAAAACTCTCAAGGATCTTACCGCTGTTGAG
ATCCAGTTCGATGTAACCCACTCGTGCACCCAACTGATCTTCAGCATCTTTTACTTTCACCAGCGTTTCT
GGGTGAGCAAAAACAGGAAGGCAAAATGCCGCAAAAAAGGGAATAAGGGCGACACGGAAATGTTGAATAC
TCATACTCTTCCTTTTTCAATATTATTGAAGCATTTATCAGGGTTATTGTCTCATGAGCGGATACATATT
TGAATGTATTTAGAAAAATAAACAAATAGGGGTTCCGCGCACATTTCCCCGAAAAGTGCCACCTGTCATG
ACCAAAATCCCTTAACGTGAGTTTTCGTTCCACTGAGCGTCAGACCCCGTAGAAAAGATCAAAGGATCTT
CTTGAGATCCTTTTTTTCTGCGCGTAATCTGCTGCTTGCAAACAAAAAAACCACCGCTACCAGCGGTGGT
TTGTTTGCCGGATCAAGAGCTACCAACTCTTTTTCCGAAGGTAACTGGCTTCAGCAGAGCGCAGATACCA
AATACTGTTCTTCTAGTGTAGCCGTAGTTAGGCCACCACTTCAAGAACTCTGTAGCACCGCCTACATACC
TCGCTCTGCTAATCCTGTTACCAGTGGCTGCTGCCAGTGGCGATAAGTCGTGTCTTACCGGGTTGGACTC
AAGACGATAGTTACCGGATAAGGCGCAGCGGTCGGGCTGAACGGGGGGTTCGTGCACACAGCCCAGCTTG
GAGCGAACGACCTACACCGAACTGAGATACCTACAGCGTGAGCTATGAGAAAGCGCCACGCTTCCCGAAG
GGAGAAAGGCGGACAGGTATCCGGTAAGCGGCAGGGTCGGAACAGGAGAGCGCACGAGGGAGCTTCCAGG
GGGAAACGCCTGGTATCTTTATAGTCCTGTCGGGTTTCGCCACCTCTGACTTGAGCGTCGATTTTTGTGA
TGCTCGTCAGGGGGGCGGAGCCTATGGAAAAACGCCAGCAACGCGGCCTTTTTACGGTTCCTGGCCTTTT
GCTGGCCTTTTGCTCACATGTTCTTTCCTGCGTTATCCCCTGATTCTGTGGATAACCGTGCGGCCGCCCC
TGAATTCGCATCTAGAATAAATCGCAGCCAAGTGAGTGAATAGATGACGCACCACGGTCAGACACGGCCA
CATCGTATCTCACAGGAGCAAGCGCGATAGGAGCACTCACACATAGTACGGTGATCCGCTGACTCCTTTG
CCCAAATAAGACGTGAGCCCGTCTCAGATGCACACACTGGCTTAAGATGACAACGACTAGAGATCTATGT
GAGGATCCTAACTCGAGATCGAGCTGAGCATGAGACGG
